Addgene plasmid #100056: pAAV.EF1a.ChR2-YFP.WPRE.hGH
Purpose: AAV expression of ChR2 fused to YFP driven byEF1a promoter for optogenetic activation
Depositing lab: Karl Deisseroth. Depositing organization: Stanford University.
Backbone
  Vector backbone: pAAV
  Vector type: Mammalian Expression, AAV
Growth in bacteria
  Bacterial resistance: Ampicillin, 100 μg/mL
  Growth temperature: 37°C
  Growth strain: NEB Stable
  Copy number: Unknown
Gene/Insert
  Gene/Insert name: ChR2 (alt name: Channelrhodopsin2)
  Species: Chlamydomonas reinhardtii
  Promoter: EF1a
  Tag / fusion protein: EYFP (C terminal on insert)
  Cloning method: Unknown
  Sequencing primers: 5′ unknown
Terms and licenses: Academic/Nonprofit Terms; Industry Terms: Not Available to Industry
Depositor comments: Penn Vector Core PV1522
How to cite: pAAV.EF1a.ChR2-YFP.WPRE.hGH was a gift from Karl Deisseroth (Addgene plasmid # 100056 ; http://n2t.net/addgene:100056 ; RRID:Addgene_100056)
