[The description below was written by a language model from this plasmid's Addgene catalogue record and pLannotate feature annotations shown in this document.]
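Description:
pAAV.EF1a.ChR2-YFP.WPRE.hGH is an adeno-associated virus transfer plasmid built on a pAAV backbone for mammalian expression of a fluorescently tagged optogenetic actuator. In bacteria it replicates from a high-copy ColE1/pUC-type origin and is selected with ampicillin through the bla (AmpR) gene and its promoter. An f1 phage origin is also present, and the record lists a recombination-reducing strain, which suits the repeat-rich ITRs. The annotation shows a full-length AAV2 inverted terminal repeat on the downstream side of the cassette. Upstream, only two short ITR fragments were detected, which may reflect the difficulty of sequencing and annotating these hairpin-forming repeats rather than a defined truncation. A few very short matches (SV40 small t antigen, bom, rop, MCS) look like backbone remnants or incidental hits rather than functional parts.

Between the ITRs, the human EF-1α promoter, a strong constitutive promoter, drives the N-terminal channel-forming portion of channelrhodopsin-2 from Chlamydomonas reinhardtii, a blue-light-gated cation channel. It is fused at its C terminus to EYFP. The reading frame is followed by a WPRE, which enhances transcript stability and expression, and by the human growth hormone polyadenylation signal. Expression is not recombinase dependent, so any transduced cell in which EF-1α is active should produce the fusion. When supplied with AAV rep/cap and helper functions, the ITR-flanked cassette is packaged into recombinant AAV particles. The stated purpose is optogenetic activation, with the YFP signal marking expressing cells and their processes. Depositor comments indicate the plasmid corresponds to a vector core stock, consistent with routine use for viral production.
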