Features (pLannotate 1.2.2; 17 found; start..end, strand, type, name):
     49..76      +  repeat_region  AAV2 ITR (fragment): inverted terminal repeat of adeno-associated virus serotype 2 inverted
    105..132     +  repeat_region  AAV2 ITR (fragment): inverted terminal repeat of adeno-associated virus serotype 2 inverted
    182..229     +  CDS            small t antigen (fragment): SV40 (simian virus 40) small t antigen
    236..1414    +  promoter       EF-1α promoter: strong constitutive promoter for human elongation factor EF-1α
   1436..2361    +  CDS            ChR2 (fragment): N-terminal fragment of channelrhodopsin-2 from the alga Chlamydomonas reinhardtii (Nagel et al., 2003) blue light-activated cation channel
   2378..3097    +  CDS            EYFP: enhanced YFP mammalian codon-optimized
   3120..3708    +  misc_feature   WPRE: woodchuck hepatitis virus posttranscriptional regulatory element
   3753..3769    +  misc_feature   MCS (fragment): multiple cloning site
   3773..4249    +  polyA_signal   hGH poly(A) signal: human growth hormone polyadenylation signal
   4289..4429    +  repeat_region  AAV2 ITR: inverted terminal repeat of adeno-associated virus serotype 2 inverted
   4434..4485    -  misc_feature   bom (fragment): basis of mobility region from pBR322
   4504..4959    +  rep_origin     f1 ori (sequence partly withheld): f1 bacteriophage origin of replication; arrow indicates direction of (+) strand synthesis
   4960..5009    -  misc_feature   bom (fragment): basis of mobility region from pBR322
   5111..5146    -  CDS            rop (fragment): Rop protein, which maintains plasmids at low copy number; rop
   5241..5345    +  promoter       AmpR promoter: bla
   5346..6206    +  CDS            AmpR: β-lactamase; bla; confers resistance to ampicillin, carbenicillin, and related antibiotics
   6377..6965    +  rep_origin     ori: high-copy-number ColE1/pMB1/pBR322/pUC origin of replication
>Addgene plasmid #100056 | pAAV.EF1a.ChR2-YFP.WPRE.hGH | addgene full sequence | sequence record 194452 | Addgene NGS Result
CGGTTCCTGGCCTTTTGCTGGCCTTTTGCTCACATGTCCTGCAGGCAGCTGCGCGCTCGCTCGCTCACTG
AGGCCGCCCGGGCGTCGGGCGACCTTTGGTCGCCCGGCCTCAGTGAGCGAGCGAGCGCGCAGAGAGGGAG
TGGCCAACTCCATCACTAGGGGTTCCTGCGGCCGCACGCGTGAGAGGAATCTTTGCAGCTAATGGACCTT
CTAGGTCTTGAAAGGAGTGGGAATTGGCTCCGGTGCCCGTCAGTGGGCAGAGCGCACATCGCCCACAGTC
CCCGAGAAGTTGGGGGGAGGGGTCGGCAATTGAACCGGTGCCTAGAGAAGGTGGCGCGGGGTAAACTGGG
AAAGTGATGTCGTGTACTGGCTCCGCCTTTTTCCCGAGGGTGGGGGAGAACCGTATATAAGTGCAGTAGT
CGCCGTGAACGTTCTTTTTCGCAACGGGTTTGCCGCCAGAACACAGGTAAGTGCCGTGTGTGGTTCCCGC
GGGCCTGGCCTCTTTACGGGTTATGGCCCTTGCGTGCCTTGAATTACTTCCACCTGGCTGCAGTACGTGA
TTCTTGATCCCGAGCTTCGGGTTGGAAGTGGGTGGGAGAGTTCGAGGCCTTGCGCTTAAGGAGCCCCTTC
GCCTCGTGCTTGAGTTGAGGCCTGGCCTGGGCGCTGGGGCCGCCGCGTGCGAATCTGGTGGCACCTTCGC
GCCTGTCTCGCTGCTTTCGATAAGTCTCTAGCCATTTAAAATTTTTGATGACCTGCTGCGACGCTTTTTT
TCTGGCAAGATAGTCTTGTAAATGCGGGCCAAGATCTGCACACTGGTATTTCGGTTTTTGGGGCCGCGGG
CGGCGACGGGGCCCGTGCGTCCCAGCGCACATGTTCGGCGAGGCGGGGCCTGCGAGCGCGGCCACCGAGA
ATCGGACGGGGGTAGTCTCAAGCTGGCCGGCCTGCTCTGGTGCCTGGCCTCGCGCCGCCGTGTATCGCCC
CGCCCTGGGCGGCAAGGCTGGCCCGGTCGGCACCAGTTGCGTGAGCGGAAAGATGGCCGCTTCCCGGCCC
TGCTGCAGGGAGCTCAAAATGGAGGACGCGGCGCTCGGGAGAGCGGGCGGGTGAGTCACCCACACAAAGG
AAAAGGGCCTTTCCGTCCTCAGCCGTCGCTTCATGTGACTCCACGGAGTACCGGGCGCCGTCCAGGCACC
TCGATTAGTTCTCGAGCTTTTGGAGTACGTCGTCTTTAGGTTGGGGGGAGGGGTTTTATGCGATGGAGTT
TCCCCACACTGAGTGGGTGGAGACTGAAGTTAGGCCAGCTTGGCACTTGATGTAATTCTCCTTGGAATTT
GCCCTTTTTGAGTTTGGATCTTGGTTCATTCTCAAGCCTCAGACAGTGGTTCAAAGTTTTTTTCTTCCAT
TTCAGGTGTCGTGAGGAATTCTCTAGGCTGCCACCATGGATTATGGAGGCGCCCTGAGTGCCGTTGGGCG
CGAGCTGCTATTTGTAACGAACCCAGTAGTCGTCAATGGCTCTGTACTTGTGCCTGAGGACCAGTGTTAC
TGCGCGGGCTGGATTGAGTCGCGTGGCACAAACGGTGCCCAAACGGCGTCGAACGTGCTGCAATGGCTTG
CTGCTGGCTTCTCCATCCTACTGCTTATGTTTTACGCCTACCAAACATGGAAGTCAACCTGCGGCTGGGA
GGAGATCTATGTGTGCGCTATCGAGATGGTCAAGGTGATTCTCGAGTTCTTCTTCGAGTTTAAGAACCCG
TCCATGCTGTATCTAGCCACAGGCCACCGCGTCCAGTGGTTGCGTTACGCCGAGTGGCTTCTCACCTGCC
CGGTCATTCTCATTCACCTGTCAAACCTGACGGGCTTGTCCAACGACTACAGCAGGCGCACCATGGGTCT
GCTTGTGTCTGATATTGGCACAATTGTGTGGGGCGCCACTTCCGCCATGGCCACCGGATACGTCAAGGTC
ATCTTCTTCTGCCTGGGTCTGTGTTATGGTGCTAACACGTTCTTTCACGCTGCCAAGGCCTACATCGAGG
GTTACCACACCGTGCCGAAGGGCCGGTGTCGCCAGGTGGTGACTGGCATGGCTTGGCTCTTCTTCGTATC
ATGGGGTATGTTCCCCATCCTGTTCATCCTCGGCCCCGAGGGCTTCGGCGTCCTGAGCGTGTACGGCTCC
ACCGTCGGCCACACCATCATTGACCTGATGTCGAAGAACTGCTGGGGTCTGCTCGGCCACTACCTGCGCG
TGCTGATCCACGAGCATATCCTCATCCACGGCGACATTCGCAAGACCACCAAATTGAACATTGGTGGCAC
TGAGATTGAGGTCGAGACGCTGGTGGAGGACGAGGCCGAGGCTGGCGCGGTACCCGCGGCCGCCACCATG
GTGAGCAAGGGCGAGGAGCTGTTCACCGGGGTGGTGCCCATCCTGGTCGAGCTGGACGGCGACGTAAACG
GCCACAAGTTCAGCGTGTCCGGCGAGGGCGAGGGCGATGCCACCTACGGCAAGCTGACCCTGAAGTTCAT
CTGCACCACCGGCAAGCTGCCCGTGCCCTGGCCCACCCTCGTGACCACCTTCGGCTACGGCCTGCAGTGC
TTCGCCCGCTACCCCGACCACATGAAGCAGCACGACTTCTTCAAGTCCGCCATGCCCGAAGGCTACGTCC
AGGAGCGCACCATCTTCTTCAAGGACGACGGCAACTACAAGACCCGCGCCGAGGTGAAGTTCGAGGGCGA
CACCCTGGTGAACCGCATCGAGCTGAAGGGCATCGACTTCAAGGAGGACGGCAACATCCTGGGGCACAAG
CTGGAGTACAACTACAACAGCCACAACGTCTATATCATGGCCGACAAGCAGAAGAACGGCATCAAGGTGA
ACTTCAAGATCCGCCACAACATCGAGGACGGCAGCGTGCAGCTCGCCGACCACTACCAGCAGAACACCCC
CATCGGCGACGGCCCCGTGCTGCTGCCCGACAACCACTACCTGAGCTACCAGTCCGCCCTGAGCAAAGAC
CCCAACGAGAAGCGCGATCACATGGTCCTGCTGGAGTTCGTGACCGCCGCCGGGATCACTCTCGGCATGG
ACGAGCTGTACAAGTAATAGACTAGTCATATCTAGCGATAATCAACCTCTGGATTACAAAATTTGTGAAA
GATTGACTGGTATTCTTAACTATGTTGCTCCTTTTACGCTATGTGGATACGCTGCTTTAATGCCTTTGTA
TCATGCTATTGCTTCCCGTATGGCTTTCATTTTCTCCTCCTTGTATAAATCCTGGTTGCTGTCTCTTTAT
GAGGAGTTGTGGCCCGTTGTCAGGCAACGTGGCGTGGTGTGCACTGTGTTTGCTGACGCAACCCCCACTG
GTTGGGGCATTGCCACCACCTGTCAGCTCCTTTCCGGGACTTTCGCTTTCCCCCTCCCTATTGCCACGGC
GGAACTCATCGCCGCCTGCCTTGCCCGCTGCTGGACAGGGGCTCGGCTGTTGGGCACTGACAATTCCGTG
GTGTTGTCGGGGAAATCATCGTCCTTTCCTTGGCTGCTCGCCTGTGTTGCCACCTGGATTCTGCGCGGGA
CGTCCTTCTGCTACGTCCCTTCGGCCCTCAATCCAGCGGACCTTCCTTCCCGCGGCCTGCTGCCGGCTCT
GCGGCCTCTTCCGCGTCTTCGCCTTCGCCCTCAGACGAGTCGGATCTCCCTTTGGGCCGCCTCCCCGCAT
CGCTAGAGGGCCCTATTCTATAGTGTCTCTAGAGCGGCCGCCACCGCGGGCCCGGGATCTACGGGTGGCA
TCCCTGTGACCCCTCCCCAGTGCCTCTCCTGGCCCTGGAAGTTGCCACTCCAGTGCCCACCAGCCTTGTC
CTAATAAAATTAAGTTGCATCATTTTGTCTGACTAGGTGTCCTTCTATAATATTATGGGGTGGAGGGGGG
TGGTATGGAGCAAGGGGCAAGTTGGGAAGACAACCTGTAGGGCCTGCGGGGTCTATTGGGAACCAAGCTG
GAGTGCAGTGGCACAATCTTGGCTCACTGCAATCTCCGCCTCCTGGGTTCAAGCGATTCTCCTGCCTCAG
CCTCCCGAGTTGTTGGGATTCCAGGCATGCATGACCAGGCTCAGCTAATTTTTGTTTTTTTGGTAGAGAC
GGGGTTTCACCATATTGGCCAGGCTGGTCTCCAACTCCTAATCTCAGGTGATCTACCCACCTTGGCCTCC
CAAATTGCTGGGATTACAGGCGTGAACCACTGCTCCCTTCCCTGTCCTTCTGATTTTGTAGGTAACCACG
TGCGGACCGAGCGGCCGCAGGAACCCCTAGTGATGGAGTTGGCCACTCCCTCTCTGCGCGCTCGCTCGCT
CACTGAGGCCGGGCGACCAAAGGTCGCCCGACGCCCGGGCTTTGCCCGGGCGGCCTCAGTGAGCGAGCGA
GCGCGCAGCTGCCTGCAGGGGCGCCTGATGCGGTATTTTCTCCTTACGCATCTGTGCGGTATTTCACACC
GCATA
[95 nt withheld, positions 4486-4580]
T
[46 nt withheld, positions 4582-4627]
C
[141 nt withheld, positions 4629-4769]
CCTTTGACGTTGGAGTCCACGTTCTTT
[37 nt withheld, positions 4797-4833]
ACTCTATCTCGGGCTATTCTTTTGATTTATAAGGGATTTTGCCGATTTCGGTCTATTGGTTAAAAAATGA
GCTGATTTAACAAAAATTTAACGCGAATTTTAACAAAATATTAACGTTTACAATTTTATGGTGCACTCTC
AGTACAATCTGCTCTGATGCCGCATAGTTAAGCCAGCCCCGACACCCGCCAACACCCGCTGACGCGCCCT
GACGGGCTTGTCTGCTCCCGGCATCCGCTTACAGACAAGCTGTGACCGTCTCCGGGAGCTGCATGTGTCA
GAGGTTTTCACCGTCATCACCGAAACGCGCGAGACGAAAGGGCCTCGTGATACGCCTATTTTTATAGGTT
AATGTCATGATAATAATGGTTTCTTAGACGTCAGGTGGCACTTTTCGGGGAAATGTGCGCGGAACCCCTA
TTTGTTTATTTTTCTAAATACATTCAAATATGTATCCGCTCATGAGACAATAACCCTGATAAATGCTTCA
ATAATATTGAAAAAGGAAGAGTATGAGTATTCAACATTTCCGTGTCGCCCTTATTCCCTTTTTTGCGGCA
TTTTGCCTTCCTGTTTTTGCTCACCCAGAAACGCTGGTGAAAGTAAAAGATGCTGAAGATCAGTTGGGTG
CACGAGTGGGTTACATCGAACTGGATCTCAACAGCGGTAAGATCCTTGAGAGTTTTCGCCCCGAAGAACG
TTTTCCAATGATGAGCACTTTTAAAGTTCTGCTATGTGGCGCGGTATTATCCCGTATTGACGCCGGGCAA
GAGCAACTCGGTCGCCGCATACACTATTCTCAGAATGACTTGGTTGAGTACTCACCAGTCACAGAAAAGC
ATCTTACGGATGGCATGACAGTAAGAGAATTATGCAGTGCTGCCATAACCATGAGTGATAACACTGCGGC
CAACTTACTTCTGACAACGATCGGAGGACCGAAGGAGCTAACCGCTTTTTTGCACAACATGGGGGATCAT
GTAACTCGCCTTGATCGTTGGGAACCGGAGCTGAATGAAGCCATACCAAACGACGAGCGTGACACCACGA
TGCCTGTAGCAATGGCAACAACGTTGCGCAAACTATTAACTGGCGAACTACTTACTCTAGCTTCCCGGCA
ACAATTAATAGACTGGATGGAGGCGGATAAAGTTGCAGGACCACTTCTGCGCTCGGCCCTTCCGGCTGGC
TGGTTTATTGCTGATAAATCTGGAGCCGGTGAGCGTGGGTCTCGCGGTATCATTGCAGCACTGGGGCCAG
ATGGTAAGCCCTCCCGTATCGTAGTTATCTACACGACGGGGAGTCAGGCAACTATGGATGAACGAAATAG
ACAGATCGCTGAGATAGGTGCCTCACTGATTAAGCATTGGTAACTGTCAGACCAAGTTTACTCATATATA
CTTTAGATTGATTTAAAACTTCATTTTTAATTTAAAAGGATCTAGGTGAAGATCCTTTTTGATAATCTCA
TGACCAAAATCCCTTAACGTGAGTTTTCGTTCCACTGAGCGTCAGACCCCGTAGAAAAGATCAAAGGATC
TTCTTGAGATCCTTTTTTTCTGCGCGTAATCTGCTGCTTGCAAACAAAAAAACCACCGCTACCAGCGGTG
GTTTGTTTGCCGGATCAAGAGCTACCAACTCTTTTTCCGAAGGTAACTGGCTTCAGCAGAGCGCAGATAC
CAAATACTGTTCTTCTAGTGTAGCCGTAGTTAGGCCACCACTTCAAGAACTCTGTAGCACCGCCTACATA
CCTCGCTCTGCTAATCCTGTTACCAGTGGCTGCTGCCAGTGGCGATAAGTCGTGTCTTACCGGGTTGGAC
TCAAGACGATAGTTACCGGATAAGGCGCAGCGGTCGGGCTGAACGGGGGGTTCGTGCACACAGCCCAGCT
TGGAGCGAACGACCTACACCGAACTGAGATACCTACAGCGTGAGCTATGAGAAAGCGCCACGCTTCCCGA
AGGGAGAAAGGCGGACAGGTATCCGGTAAGCGGCAGGGTCGGAACAGGAGAGCGCACGAGGGAGCTTCCA
GGGGGAAACGCCTGGTATCTTTATAGTCCTGTCGGGTTTCGCCACCTCTGACTTGAGCGTCGATTTTTGT
GATGCTCGTCAGGGGGGCGGAGCCTATGGAAAAACGCCAGCAACGCGGCCTTTTTA
